Addgene plasmid #140296: pDEST40-2XHA-Src-S4-KD
Purpose: Expresses HA-tagged human Src-S4-KD in mammalian cells for structure-function studies
Depositing lab: Mark Moasser. Publication: A Dimerization Function in the Intrinsically Disordered N-Terminal Region of Src. Spassov DS, Ruiz-Saenz A, Piple A, Moasser MM. Cell Rep. 2018 Oct 9;25(2):449-463.e4. doi: 10.1016/j.celrep.2018.09.035. PubMed 30304684.
Backbone
  Vector backbone: modified pcDNA-pDEST40
  Backbone manufacturer: modified from ThermoFisher 12274015
  Backbone size w/o insert (bp): 7100
  Vector type: Mammalian Expression
  Selectable markers: Neomycin (select with G418)
Growth in bacteria
  Bacterial resistance: Ampicillin, 100 μg/mL
  Growth temperature: 37°C
  Growth strain: DH5alpha
  Copy number: High Copy
Gene/Insert
  Gene/Insert name: Src deletion mutant (alt name: S4--------KD)
  Species: H. sapiens (human)
  Insert size (bp): 906
  Mutation: contains only the SH4 and KD regions
  Entrez Gene: SRC (a.k.a. ASV, SRC1, THC6, c-SRC, p60-Src)
  Promoter: CMV
  Tag / fusion protein: 2X HA (C terminal on backbone)
  Cloning method: Gateway Cloning
Terms and licenses: Academic/Nonprofit Terms; Industry Terms: Not Available to Industry
How to cite: pDEST40-2XHA-Src-S4-KD was a gift from Mark Moasser (Addgene plasmid # 140296 ; http://n2t.net/addgene:140296 ; RRID:Addgene_140296)
