[The description below was written by a language model from this plasmid's Addgene catalogue record and pLannotate feature annotations shown in this document.]
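Description:
pDEST40-2XHA-Src-S4-KD is a mammalian expression plasmid built by Gateway recombination into a modified pcDNA-DEST40 backbone. It is propagated in E. coli through a high-copy ColE1/pUC-type origin with ampicillin selection (AmpR under its own bla promoter). An f1 origin is also present. For selection in mammalian cells, an SV40 enhancer/early promoter drives a neomycin phosphotransferase gene followed by an SV40 polyadenylation signal, allowing G418 selection of stable transfectants.

The payload is a deletion mutant of human SRC, the non-receptor tyrosine kinase, that retains only the N-terminal SH4 region and the kinase domain (KD), with the intervening regions removed. The insert is listed as about 0.9 kb, and the annotated SRC fragment sits between the attB1 and attB2 sites left by Gateway cloning. Expression is driven by the CMV immediate-early enhancer and promoter and terminated by the bovine growth hormone polyadenylation signal. A T7 promoter lies just upstream of attB1. Downstream of attB2, the backbone supplies a C-terminal 2X HA tag, which the automated annotation reports as two partial matches to a 3xHA element. A V5 epitope sequence from the parental vector is annotated after the HA repeats, but the record does not say whether it is translated as part of the fusion. The sequenced record is 6,479 nt, which is shorter than the listed backbone size. This is consistent with that figure describing the destination vector before its Gateway cassette was replaced.

The construct is intended for expressing HA-tagged truncated Src in mammalian cells for structure-function studies. It belongs to a set of domain-deletion constructs used to examine a dimerization function in Src's intrinsically disordered N-terminal region.
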