Features (pLannotate 1.2.2; 25 found; start..end, strand, type, name):
     28..80      -  misc_feature   bom (fragment): basis of mobility region from pBR322
    235..614     +  enhancer       CMV enhancer: human cytomegalovirus immediate early enhancer
    615..818     +  promoter       CMV promoter: human cytomegalovirus (CMV) immediate early promoter
    814..847     +  LTR            5' LTR (truncated) (fragment): truncated 5' long terminal repeat (LTR) from HIV-1
    863..881     +  promoter       T7 promoter: promoter for bacteriophage T7 RNA polymerase
    911..935     +  protein_bind   attB1: mutant version of attB; recombination site for the Gateway® BP reaction BP Clonase™
   1001..1858    +  CDS            SRC (fragment): SRC_HUMAN - Also known as SRC1. Experimental evidence at protein level: Swiss-Prot protein existence level 1. Non-receptor protein tyrosine kinase which is activated following engagement of many different classes of cellular receptors including immune response receptors, integrins and other adhesion receptors, receptor protein tyrosine kinases, G protein-coupled receptors as well as cytokine receptors. Participates in signaling pathways that control a diverse spectrum of biological activities including gene transcription, immune response, cell adhesion, cell cycle progression, apoptosis, migra
   1860..1884    -  protein_bind   attB2: mutant version of attB; recombination site for the Gateway® BP reaction BP Clonase™
   1895..1921    +  CDS            3xHA (fragment): three tandem HA epitope tags
   1925..1952    +  CDS            3xHA (fragment): three tandem HA epitope tags
   1977..2018    +  CDS            V5 tag: epitope tag from simian virus 5
   2074..2298    +  polyA_signal   bGH poly(A) signal: bovine growth hormone polyadenylation signal
   2302..2323    +  promoter       SV40 promoter (fragment): SV40 enhancer and early promoter
   2344..2772    +  rep_origin     f1 ori (sequence partly withheld): f1 bacteriophage origin of replication; arrow indicates direction of (+) strand synthesis
   2786..3115    +  promoter       SV40 promoter: SV40 enhancer and early promoter
   3182..3973    +  CDS            neo: KKA2_KLEPN - Also known as kan, nptII. Experimental evidence at protein level: Swiss-Prot protein existence level 1. Resistance to kanamycin, neomycin, paromomycin, ribostamycin, butirosin and gentamicin B. From Klebsiella pneumoniae.
   3999..4157    +  CDS            ble (fragment): BLE_KLEPN - Experimental evidence at protein level: Swiss-Prot protein existence level 1. Binding protein with a strong affinity to the bleomycin family of antibiotics. Binds to CL990; an antimitotic-antibiotic compound. From Klebsiella pneumoniae.
   4152..4273    +  polyA_signal   SV40 poly(A) signal: SV40 polyadenylation signal
   4346..4362    -  protein_bind   lac operator: The lac repressor binds to the lac operator to inhibit transcription in E. coli. This inhibition can be relieved by adding lactose or isopropyl-β-D-thiogalactopyranoside (IPTG). lac repressor encoded by lacI
   4370..4400    -  promoter       lac promoter: promoter for the E. coli lac operon
   4415..4436    -  protein_bind   CAP binding site: CAP binding activates transcription in the presence of cAMP. E. coli catabolite activator protein
   4449..4541    -  CDS            lacI (fragment): lac repressor; lacI; The lac repressor binds to the lac operator to inhibit transcription in E. coli. This inhibition can be relieved by adding lactose or isopropyl-β-D-thiogalactopyranoside (IPTG).
   4724..5312    -  rep_origin     ori: high-copy-number ColE1/pMB1/pBR322/pUC origin of replication
   5483..6343    -  CDS            AmpR: β-lactamase; bla; confers resistance to ampicillin, carbenicillin, and related antibiotics
   6344..6448    -  promoter       AmpR promoter: bla
>Addgene plasmid #140296 | pDEST40-2XHA-Src-S4-KD | addgene full sequence | sequence record 292525 | Addgene NGS Result
GACGGATCGGGAGATCTCCCGATCCCCTATGGTGCACTCTCAGTACAATCTGCTCTGATGCCGCATAGTT
AAGCCAGTATCTGCTCCCTGCTTGTGTGTTGGAGGTCGCTGAGTAGTGCGCGAGCAAAATTTAAGCTACA
ACAAGGCAAGGCTTGACCGACAATTGCATGAAGAATCTGCTTAGGGTTAGGCGTTTTGCGCTGCTTCGCG
ATGTACGGGCCAGATATACGCGTTGACATTGATTATTGACTAGTTATTAATAGTAATCAATTACGGGGTC
ATTAGTTCATAGCCCATATATGGAGTTCCGCGTTACATAACTTACGGTAAATGGCCCGCCTGGCTGACCG
CCCAACGACCCCCGCCCATTGACGTCAATAATGACGTATGTTCCCATAGTAACGCCAATAGGGACTTTCC
ATTGACGTCAATGGGTGGAGTATTTACGGTAAACTGCCCACTTGGCAGTACATCAAGTGTATCATATGCC
AAGTACGCCCCCTATTGACGTCAATGACGGTAAATGGCCCGCCTGGCATTATGCCCAGTACATGACCTTA
TGGGACTTTCCTACTTGGCAGTACATCTACGTATTAGTCATCGCTATTACCATGGTGATGCGGTTTTGGC
AGTACATCAATGGGCGTGGATAGCGGTTTGACTCACGGGGATTTCCAAGTCTCCACCCCATTGACGTCAA
TGGGAGTTTGTTTTGGCACCAAAATCAACGGGACTTTCCAAAATGTCGTAACAACTCCGCCCCATTGACG
CAAATGGGCGGTAGGCGTGTACGGTGGGAGGTCTATATAAGCAGAGCTCTCTGGCTAACTAGAGAACCCA
CTGCTTACTGGCTTATCGAAATTAATACGACTCACTATAGGGAGACCCAAGCTGGCTAGTTAAGCTATCA
ACAAGTTTGTACAAAAAAGCAGGCTTCGAAGGAGATAGAACCATGGGTAGCAACAAGAGCAAGCCCAAGG
ATGCCAGCCAGCGGCGCCGCAGCAAGCCGCAGACTCAGGGCCTGGCCAAGGATGCCTGGGAGATCCCTCG
GGAGTCGCTGCGGCTGGAGGTCAAGCTGGGCCAGGGCTGCTTTGGCGAGGTGTGGATGGGGACCTGGAAC
GGTACCACCAGGGTGGCCATCAAAACCCTGAAGCCTGGCACGATGTCTCCAGAGGCCTTCCTGCAGGAGG
CCCAGGTCATGAAGAAGCTGAGGCATGAGAAGCTGGTGCAGTTGTATGCTGTGGTTTCAGAGGAGCCCAT
TTACATCGTCACGGAGTACATGAGCAAGGGGAGTTTGCTGGACTTTCTCAAGGGGGAGACAGGCAAGTAC
CTGCGGCTGCCTCAGCTGGTGGACATGGCTGCTCAGATCGCCTCAGGCATGGCGTACGTGGAGCGGATGA
ACTACGTCCACCGGGACCTTCGTGCAGCCAACATCCTGGTGGGAGAGAACCTGGTGTGCAAAGTGGCCGA
CTTTGGGCTGGCTCGGCTCATTGAAGACAATGAGTACACGGCGCGGCAAGGTGCCAAATTCCCCATCAAG
TGGACGGCTCCAGAAGCTGCCCTCTATGGCCGCTTCACCATCAAGTCGGACGTGTGGTCCTTCGGGATCC
TGCTGACTGAGCTCACCACAAAGGGACGGGTGCCCTACCCTGGGATGGTGAACCGCGAGGTGCTGGACCA
GGTGGAGCGGGGCTACCGGATGCCCTGCCCGCCGGAGTGTCCCGAGTCCCTGCACGACCTCATGTGCCAG
TGCTGGCGGAAGGAGCCTGAGGAGCGGCCCACCTTCGAGTACCTGCAGGCCTTCCTGGAGGACTACTTCA
CGTCCACCGAGCCCCAGTACCAGCCCGGGGAGAACCTCGACCCAGCTTTCTTGTACAAAGTGGTTGATCT
AGAGTACCCATACGATGTTCCAGATTACGCTGGATACCCATACGATGTTCCAGATTACGCTTGATCTAGA
GGGCCCGCGGTTCGAAGGTAAGCCTATCCCTAACCCTCTCCTCGGTCTCGATTCTACGCGTACCGGTCAT
CATCACCATCACCATTGAGTTTAAACCCGCTGATCAGCCTCGACTGTGCCTTCTAGTTGCCAGCCATCTG
TTGTTTGCCCCTCCCCCGTGCCTTCCTTGACCCTGGAAGGTGCCACTCCCACTGTCCTTTCCTAATAAAA
TGAGGAAATTGCATCGCATTGTCTGAGTAGGTGTCATTCTATTCTGGGGGGTGGGGTGGGGCAGGACAGC
AAGGGGGAGGATTGGGAAGACAATAGCAGGCATGCTGGGGATGCGGTGGGCTCTATGGCTTCTGAGGCGG
AAAGAACCAGCTGGGGCTCTAGGGGGTATCCCC
[124 nt withheld, positions 2344-2467]
C
[91 nt withheld, positions 2469-2559]
A
[49 nt withheld, positions 2561-2609]
CCTTTGACGTTGGAGTCCACGTTCTTT
[37 nt withheld, positions 2637-2673]
ACCCTATCTCGGTCTATTCTTTTGATTTATAAGGGATTTTGCCGATTTCGGCCTATTGGTTAAAAAATGA
GCTGATTTAACAAAAATTTAACGCGAATTAATTCTGTGGAATGTGTGTCAGTTAGGGTGTGGAAAGTCCC
CAGGCTCCCCAGCAGGCAGAAGTATGCAAAGCATGCATCTCAATTAGTCAGCAACCAGGTGTGGAAAGTC
CCCAGGCTCCCCAGCAGGCAGAAGTATGCAAAGCATGCATCTCAATTAGTCAGCAACCATAGTCCCGCCC
CTAACTCCGCCCATCCCGCCCCTAACTCCGCCCAGTTCCGCCCATTCTCCGCCCCATGGCTGACTAATTT
TTTTTATTTATGCAGAGGCCGAGGCCGCCTCTGCCTCTGAGCTATTCCAGAAGTAGTGAGGAGGCTTTTT
TGGAGGCCTAGGCTTTTGCAAAAAGCTCCCGGGAGCTTGTATATCCATTTTCGGATCTGATCAAGAGACA
GGATGAGGATCGTTTCGCATGATTGAACAAGATGGATTGCACGCAGGTTCTCCGGCCGCTTGGGTGGAGA
GGCTATTCGGCTATGACTGGGCACAACAGACAATCGGCTGCTCTGATGCCGCCGTGTTCCGGCTGTCAGC
GCAGGGGCGCCCGGTTCTTTTTGTCAAGACCGACCTGTCCGGTGCCCTGAATGAACTGCAGGACGAGGCA
GCGCGGCTATCGTGGCTGGCCACGACGGGCGTTCCTTGCGCAGCTGTGCTCGACGTTGTCACTGAAGCGG
GAAGGGACTGGCTGCTATTGGGCGAAGTGCCGGGGCAGGATCTCCTGTCATCTCACCTTGCTCCTGCCGA
GAAAGTATCCATCATGGCTGATGCAATGCGGCGGCTGCATACGCTTGATCCGGCTACCTGCCCATTCGAC
CACCAAGCGAAACATCGCATCGAGCGAGCACGTACTCGGATGGAAGCCGGTCTTGTCGATCAGGATGATC
TGGACGAAGAGCATCAGGGGCTCGCGCCAGCCGAACTGTTCGCCAGGCTCAAGGCGCGCATGCCCGACGG
CGAGGATCTCGTCGTGACCCATGGCGATGCCTGCTTGCCGAATATCATGGTGGAAAATGGCCGCTTTTCT
GGATTCATCGACTGTGGCCGGCTGGGTGTGGCGGACCGCTATCAGGACATAGCGTTGGCTACCCGTGATA
TTGCTGAAGAGCTTGGCGGCGAATGGGCTGACCGCTTCCTCGTGCTTTACGGTATCGCCGCTCCCGATTC
GCAGCGCATCGCCTTCTATCGCCTTCTTGACGAGTTCTTCTGAGCGGGACTCTGGGGTTCGCGAAATGAC
CGACCAAGCGACGCCCAACCTGCCATCACGAGATTTCGATTCCACCGCCGCCTTCTATGAAAGGTTGGGC
TTCGGAATCGTTTTCCGGGACGCCGGCTGGATGATCCTCCAGCGCGGGGATCTCATGCTGGAGTTCTTCG
CCCACCCCAACTTGTTTATTGCAGCTTATAATGGTTACAAATAAAGCAATAGCATCACAAATTTCACAAA
TAAAGCATTTTTTTCACTGCATTCTAGTTGTGGTTTGTCCAAACTCATCAATGTATCTTATCATGTCTGT
ATACCGTCGACCTCTAGCTAGAGCTTGGCGTAATCATGGTCATAGCTGTTTCCTGTGTGAAATTGTTATC
CGCTCACAATTCCACACAACATACGAGCCGGAAGCATAAAGTGTAAAGCCTGGGGTGCCTAATGAGTGAG
CTAACTCACATTAATTGCGTTGCGCTCACTGCCCGCTTTCCAGTCGGGAAACCTGTCGTGCCAGCTGCAT
TAATGAATCGGCCAACGCGCGGGGAGAGGCGGTTTGCGTATTGGGCGCTCTTCCGCTTCCTCGCTCACTG
ACTCGCTGCGCTCGGTCGTTCGGCTGCGGCGAGCGGTATCAGCTCACTCAAAGGCGGTAATACGGTTATC
CACAGAATCAGGGGATAACGCAGGAAAGAACATGTGAGCAAAAGGCCAGCAAAAGGCCAGGAACCGTAAA
AAGGCCGCGTTGCTGGCGTTTTTCCATAGGCTCCGCCCCCCTGACGAGCATCACAAAAATCGACGCTCAA
GTCAGAGGTGGCGAAACCCGACAGGACTATAAAGATACCAGGCGTTTCCCCCTGGAAGCTCCCTCGTGCG
CTCTCCTGTTCCGACCCTGCCGCTTACCGGATACCTGTCCGCCTTTCTCCCTTCGGGAAGCGTGGCGCTT
TCTCATAGCTCACGCTGTAGGTATCTCAGTTCGGTGTAGGTCGTTCGCTCCAAGCTGGGCTGTGTGCACG
AACCCCCCGTTCAGCCCGACCGCTGCGCCTTATCCGGTAACTATCGTCTTGAGTCCAACCCGGTAAGACA
CGACTTATCGCCACTGGCAGCAGCCACTGGTAACAGGATTAGCAGAGCGAGGTATGTAGGCGGTGCTACA
GAGTTCTTGAAGTGGTGGCCTAACTACGGCTACACTAGAAGAACAGTATTTGGTATCTGCGCTCTGCTGA
AGCCAGTTACCTTCGGAAAAAGAGTTGGTAGCTCTTGATCCGGCAAACAAACCACCGCTGGTAGCGGTGG
TTTTTTTGTTTGCAAGCAGCAGATTACGCGCAGAAAAAAAGGATCTCAAGAAGATCCTTTGATCTTTTCT
ACGGGGTCTGACGCTCAGTGGAACGAAAACTCACGTTAAGGGATTTTGGTCATGAGATTATCAAAAAGGA
TCTTCACCTAGATCCTTTTAAATTAAAAATGAAGTTTTAAATCAATCTAAAGTATATATGAGTAAACTTG
GTCTGACAGTTACCAATGCTTAATCAGTGAGGCACCTATCTCAGCGATCTGTCTATTTCGTTCATCCATA
GTTGCCTGACTCCCCGTCGTGTAGATAACTACGATACGGGAGGGCTTACCATCTGGCCCCAGTGCTGCAA
TGATACCGCGAGACCCACGCTCACCGGCTCCAGATTTATCAGCAATAAACCAGCCAGCCGGAAGGGCCGA
GCGCAGAAGTGGTCCTGCAACTTTATCCGCCTCCATCCAGTCTATTAATTGTTGCCGGGAAGCTAGAGTA
AGTAGTTCGCCAGTTAATAGTTTGCGCAACGTTGTTGCCATTGCTACAGGCATCGTGGTGTCACGCTCGT
CGTTTGGTATGGCTTCATTCAGCTCCGGTTCCCAACGATCAAGGCGAGTTACATGATCCCCCATGTTGTG
CAAAAAAGCGGTTAGCTCCTTCGGTCCTCCGATCGTTGTCAGAAGTAAGTTGGCCGCAGTGTTATCACTC
ATGGTTATGGCAGCACTGCATAATTCTCTTACTGTCATGCCATCCGTAAGATGCTTTTCTGTGACTGGTG
AGTACTCAACCAAGTCATTCTGAGAATAGTGTATGCGGCGACCGAGTTGCTCTTGCCCGGCGTCAATACG
GGATAATACCGCGCCACATAGCAGAACTTTAAAAGTGCTCATCATTGGAAAACGTTCTTCGGGGCGAAAA
CTCTCAAGGATCTTACCGCTGTTGAGATCCAGTTCGATGTAACCCACTCGTGCACCCAACTGATCTTCAG
CATCTTTTACTTTCACCAGCGTTTCTGGGTGAGCAAAAACAGGAAGGCAAAATGCCGCAAAAAAGGGAAT
AAGGGCGACACGGAAATGTTGAATACTCATACTCTTCCTTTTTCAATATTATTGAAGCATTTATCAGGGT
TATTGTCTCATGAGCGGATACATATTTGAATGTATTTAGAAAAATAAACAAATAGGGGTTCCGCGCACAT
TTCCCCGAAAAGTGCCACCTGACGTC
