>Addgene plasmid #140296 | pDEST40-2XHA-Src-S4-KD | depositor partial sequence | sequence record 272224 | insert
ATGGGTAGCAACAAGAGCAAGCCCAAGGATGCCAGCCAGCGGCGCCGCAGCAAGCCGCAGACTCAGGGCC
TGGCCAAGGATGCCTGGGAGATCCCTCGGGAGTCGCTGCGGCTGGAGGTCAAGCTGGGCCAGGGCTGCTT
TGGCGAGGTGTGGATGGGGACCTGGAACGGTACCACCAGGGTGGCCATCAAAACCCTGAAGCCTGGCACG
ATGTCTCCAGAGGCCTTCCTGCAGGAGGCCCAGGTCATGAAGAAGCTGAGGCATGAGAAGCTGGTGCAGT
TGTATGCTGTGGTTTCAGAGGAGCCCATTTACATCGTCACGGAGTACATGAGCAAGGGGAGTTTGCTGGA
CTTTCTCAAGGGGGAGACAGGCAAGTACCTGCGGCTGCCTCAGCTGGTGGACATGGCTGCTCAGATCGCC
TCAGGCATGGCGTACGTGGAGCGGATGAACTACGTCCACCGGGACCTTCGTGCAGCCAACATCCTGGTGG
GAGAGAACCTGGTGTGCAAAGTGGCCGACTTTGGGCTGGCTCGGCTCATTGAAGACAATGAGTACACGGC
GCGGCAAGGTGCCAAATTCCCCATCAAGTGGACGGCTCCAGAAGCTGCCCTCTATGGCCGCTTCACCATC
AAGTCGGACGTGTGGTCCTTCGGGATCCTGCTGACTGAGCTCACCACAAAGGGACGGGTGCCCTACCCTG
GGATGGTGAACCGCGAGGTGCTGGACCAGGTGGAGCGGGGCTACCGGATGCCCTGCCCGCCGGAGTGTCC
CGAGTCCCTGCACGACCTCATGTGCCAGTGCTGGCGGAAGGAGCCTGAGGAGCGGCCCACCTTCGAGTAC
CTGCAGGCCTTCCTGGAGGACTACTTCACGTCCACCGAGCCCCAGTACCAGCCCGGGGAGAACCTC
